>Addgene plasmid #61635 | pCDNAIIIB cdc42 WT | addgene partial sequence | sequence record 102921 | CMV-F 5'-CGCAAATGGGCGGTAGGCGTG-3'
CTATATAAGCAGAGCTCTCTGGCTAACTAGAGAACCCACTGCTTACTGGCTTATCGAAATTAATACGACT
CACTATAGGGAGACCCAAGCTTGGTACCGAGCTCGGATCCGCCACCATGCAGACAATTAAGTGTGTTGTT
GTGGGCGATGGTGCTGTTGGTAAAACATGTCTCCTGATATCCTACACAACAAACAAATTTCCATCGGAAT
ATGTACCGACTGTTTTTGACAACTATGCAGTCACAGTTATGATTGGTGGAGAACCATATACTCTTGGACT
TTTTGATACTGCAGGGCAAGAGGATTATGACAGATTACGACCGCTGAGTTATCCACAAACAGATGTATTT
CTAGTCTGTTTTTCAGTGGTCTCTCCATCTTCATTTGAAAACGTGAAAGAAAAGTGGGTGCCTGAGATAA
CTCACCACTGTCCAAAGACTCCTTTCTTGCTTGTTGGGACTCAAATTGATCTCAGAGATGACCCCTCTAC
TATTGAGAAACTTGCCAAGAACAAACAGAAGCCTATCACTCCAGAGACTGCTGAAAAGCTGGCCCGTGAC
CTGAAGGCTGTCAAGTATGTGGAGTGTTCTGCACTTACACAGAAAGGCCTAAAGAATGTATTTGACGAAG
CAATATTGGCTGCCCTGGAGCCTCCAGAACCGAAGAAGAGCCGCAGGTGTGTGCTGCTATGAATTCCCGG
GTCGACTCGAGCGGCCGCTCGAGCATGCATCTAGAGGGCCCTATTCTATAGTGTCACCTAAATGCTAGAG
CTCGCTGATCAGCCTCGACTGTGCCTTCTAGTTGCCAGCCATCTGTTGTTTGCCCCTCCCCCGTGCCTTC
CTTGACCCTGGAAGGTGCCACTCCCACTGTCCTTTCCTAATAAAATGAGGAAATTGCATCGCATTGTCTG
AGTAGGTGTCATTCTATTCTGGGGGGTGGGGTGGGGCAGGACAGCAAGGGGGAGGATTGGGAAGACAATA
GCAGGCATGCTGGGGATGCGGTGGGCTCTATGGCTTCTGAGGCGGAAAGAACCAGCTGGGGCTCTAGGGG
GTATCCCCACGCGCCCTGTAGCGGCGCATTA
