>Addgene plasmid #61635 | pCDNAIIIB cdc42 WT | addgene partial sequence | sequence record 102923 | BGH-rev 5'-TAGAAGGCACAGTCGAGG-3'
CATTTAGGTGACACTATAGAATAGGGCCCTCTAGATGCATGCTCGAGCGGCCGCTCGAGTCGACCCGGGA
ATTCATAGCAGCACACACCTGCGGCTCTTCTTCGGTTCTGGAGGCTCCAGGGCAGCCAATATTGCTTCGT
CAAATACATTCTTTAGGCCTTTCTGTGTAAGTGCAGAACACTCCACATACTTGACAGCCTTCAGGTCACG
GGCCAGCTTTTCAGCAGTCTCTGGAGTGATAGGCTTCTGTTTGTTCTTGGCAAGTTTCTCAATAGTAGAG
GGGTCATCTCTGAGATCAATTTGAGTCCCAACAAGCAAGAAAGGAGTCTTTGGACAGTGGTGAGTTATCT
CAGGCACCCACTTTTCTTTCACGTTTTCAAATGAAGATGGAGAGACCACTGAAAAACAGACTAGAAATAC
ATCTGTTTGTGGATAACTCAGCGGTCGTAATCTGTCATAATCCTCTTGCCCTGCAGTATCAAAAAGTCCA
AGAGTATATGGTTCTCCACCAATCATAACTGTGACTGCATAGTTGTCAAAAACAGTCGGTACATATTCCG
ATGGAAATTTGTTTGTTGTGTAGGATATCAGGAGACATGTTTTACCAACAGCACCATCGCCCACAACAAC
ACACTTAATTGTCTGCATGGTGGCGGATCCGAGCTCGGTACCAAGCTTGGGTCTCCCTATAGTGAGTCGT
ATTAATTTCGATAAGCCAGTAAGCAGTGGGTTCTCTAGTTAGCCAGAGAGCTCTGCTTATATAGACCTCC
CACCGTACACGCCTACCGCCCATTTGCGTCAATGGGGCGGAGTTGTTACGACATTTTGGAAAGTCCCGTT
GATTTTGGTGCCAAAACAAACTCCCATTGACGTCAATGGGGTGGAGACTTGGAAATCCCCGTGAGTCAAA
CCGCTATCCACGCCCATTGATGTACTGCCAAAACCGCATCACCATGGTAATAGCGATGACTAATACGTAG
ATGTACTGCCAAGTAGGAAAGTCCCATAAGGTCATGTACTGGGCATAATGCCAGGCGGGCCATTTACCGT
CATTGACGTCAATAGGGGGCGTACTTGGCATATGATACACTTGATGTACTGCCAAGTGGGCAGTTTACCG
TAAATACTCCACCCATTGACGTCAATGGAAAGTCCCTATTG
