[The description below was written by a language model from this plasmid's Addgene catalogue record.]
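Description:
pCDNAIIIB cdc42 WT is a mammalian expression plasmid built on a pcDNA3 backbone that carries the wild-type human CDC42 coding sequence (cell division cycle 42, also known as CDC42Hs or G25K). The insert is about 600 bp and was placed between BamHI and NotI sites, both of which remain intact, so it can be excised or swapped by restriction digestion. Transcription is driven by the CMV immediate-early promoter, a strong constitutive promoter suited to high-level expression in transfected mammalian cells. The listed reverse sequencing primer lies in the bovine growth hormone polyadenylation region, consistent with the standard pcDNA3 arrangement in which that signal terminates the transcript downstream of the cloning site. In bacteria the plasmid is maintained at high copy number under ampicillin selection. The record does not list any epitope tag, reporter, or mammalian selection marker, and no feature table is provided, so other backbone elements cannot be confirmed from the available information.

CDC42 is a small Rho-family GTP-binding protein that cycles between GDP- and GTP-bound states and acts in cytoskeletal organisation, cell polarity and signal transduction. The stated purpose is simply mammalian expression of the wild-type protein, and the associated work concerns regulation of the JNK/SAPK kinase pathway by Rac1 and Cdc42. The construct is therefore suited to transient overexpression experiments examining Cdc42-dependent signalling, for example as the wild-type reference alongside activated or dominant-negative mutants, although no such mutants are part of this record.
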