Addgene plasmid #61635: pCDNAIIIB cdc42 WT
Purpose: mammalian expression of cdc42 wt
Depositing lab: JS Gutkind. Depositing organization: National Institute of Dental and Craniofacial Research (NIDCR). Publication: The small GTP-binding proteins Rac1 and Cdc42 regulate the activity of the JNK/SAPK signaling pathway. Coso OA, Chiariello M, Yu JC, Teramoto H, Crespo P, Xu N, Miki T, Gutkind JS. Cell. 1995 Jun 30;81(7):1137-46. S0092-8674(05)80018-2 PubMed 7600581.
Backbone
  Vector backbone: pcDNA3
  Vector type: Mammalian Expression
Growth in bacteria
  Bacterial resistance: Ampicillin, 100 μg/mL
  Growth temperature: 37°C
  Growth strain: DH5alpha
  Copy number: High Copy
Gene/Insert
  Gene/Insert name: cdc42 (alt name: cell division cycle 42)
  Species: H. sapiens (human)
  Insert size (bp): 600
  Entrez Gene: CDC42 (a.k.a. CDC42Hs, G25K, TKS)
  Promoter: CMV
  Cloning method: Restriction Enzyme; 5′ cloning site BamHI (not destroyed); 3′ cloning site NotI (not destroyed)
  Sequencing primers: 5′ CMV-F; 3′ BGH-rev
Terms and licenses: Academic/Nonprofit Terms; Industry Terms: Not Available to Industry
How to cite: pCDNAIIIB cdc42 WT was a gift from JS Gutkind (Addgene plasmid # 61635 ; http://n2t.net/addgene:61635 ; RRID:Addgene_61635)
